Addgene plasmid #168253: Tol2-LyzC-Utrophin-GFP-U6ac-ctrl guides
Purpose: "label stable F-actin; control for neutrophil-specific knockout"
Depositing lab: Qing Deng. Depositing organization: Purdue University. Publication: A robust and flexible CRISPR/Cas9-based system for neutrophil-specific gene inactivation in zebrafish. Wang Y, Hsu AY, Walton EM, Park SJ, Syahirah R, Wang T, Zhou W, Ding C, Lemke AP, Zhang G, Tobin DM, Deng Q. J Cell Sci. 2021 Apr 15;134(8). pii: 237799. doi: 10.1242/jcs.258574. Epub 2021 Apr 22. PubMed 33722979.
Backbone
  Vector backbone: pME-GFP
  Vector type: Zebrafish expression
Growth in bacteria
  Bacterial resistance: Ampicillin, 100 μg/mL
  Growth temperature: 37°C
  Growth strain: DH5alpha
  Copy number: Unknown
Gene/Insert
  Gene/Insert name: Utrophin-GFP
  gRNA/shRNA sequence: agagacggtcgacagtctgcagtgtcgtctctc
  Promoter: LyzC
  Cloning method: Gateway Cloning
  Sequencing primers: 5′ GGTCGACTCGCCACCATGGCCAAGTATGGAGAACATGAAG; 3′ CTCCACCGCGGCCGCTTACTTGTACAGCTCGTCCATGCC
Terms and licenses: Academic/Nonprofit Terms; Industry Terms: Not Available to Industry
How to cite: Tol2-LyzC-Utrophin-GFP-U6ac-ctrl guides was a gift from Qing Deng (Addgene plasmid # 168253 ; http://n2t.net/addgene:168253 ; RRID:Addgene_168253)
