[The description below was written by a language model from this plasmid's Addgene catalogue record and pLannotate feature annotations shown in this document.]
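Description:
Tol2-LyzC-Utrophin-GFP-U6ac-ctrl guides is a 9.8 kb zebrafish expression plasmid assembled by multisite Gateway cloning, as shown by the attB4, attB1, attB2 and attB3 recombination scars that separate its modules. The catalogue lists pME-GFP as the backbone. The name indicates a Tol2 transposon vector for genomic integration in zebrafish, although the Tol2 arms are not annotated as such. A fragment matched to medaka tyrosinase near one end may correspond to Tol2-flanking sequence, but the record does not confirm this. In E. coli the plasmid replicates from a high-copy ColE1/pUC origin and is selected with ampicillin through the AmpR (β-lactamase) cassette. A partial M13 origin and lac promoter/operator remnants are pBluescript-type carryover.

The unannotated stretch of about 2.4 kb between attB4 and attB1 is where the LyzC promoter named in the record would sit, which, per the stated purpose, targets expression to neutrophils. Downstream, between attB1 and attB2, lies a fragment of human utrophin joined to EGFP, followed by an SV40 polyadenylation signal. According to the record, this fusion serves to label stable F-actin. The segment between attB2 and attB3 carries two S. pyogenes Cas9 guide RNA scaffolds on the opposite strand. From the name, these are presumably driven by zebrafish U6a and U6c promoters, which are not annotated, and they carry control rather than gene-targeting guide sequences. A second SV40 poly(A) signal follows attB3.

No Cas9 coding sequence is annotated, so the nuclease must be supplied separately. The construct serves as the control in a neutrophil-specific CRISPR/Cas9 knockout system, marking guide-expressing neutrophils while reporting their actin dynamics.
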