Features (pLannotate 1.2.2; 29 found; start..end, strand, type, name):
      7..228     -  rep_origin     M13 ori (fragment) (sequence partly withheld): M13 bacteriophage origin of replication; arrow indicates direction of (+) strand synthesis
    228..515     +  CDS            tyr (fragment) (sequence partly withheld): TYRO_ORYLA - Also known as tyro. Experimental evidence at transcript level: Swiss-Prot protein existence level 2. This is a copper-containing oxidase that functions in the formation of pigments such as melanins and other polyphenolic compounds. From Oryzias latipes (Japanese rice fish) (Japanese killifish).
   1097..1117    +  protein_bind   attB4: mutant version of attB; core recombination site for the Gateway® BP reaction BP Clonase™
   3521..3541    +  protein_bind   attB1: mutant version of attB; core recombination site for the Gateway® BP reaction BP Clonase™
   3544..3564    -  CDS            lacZα (fragment): LacZα fragment of β-galactosidase; lacZ fragment
   3572..3590    +  promoter       T7 promoter: promoter for bacteriophage T7 RNA polymerase
   3599..3620    -  misc_feature   MCS (fragment): pBluescript multiple cloning site
   3626..4435    +  CDS            UTRN (fragment): UTRN_HUMAN - Also known as DMDL, DRP1. Experimental evidence at protein level: Swiss-Prot protein existence level 1. May play a role in anchoring the cytoskeleton to the plasma membrane. From Homo sapiens (Human).
   4457..5176    +  CDS            EGFP: the original enhanced GFP (Yang et al., 1996) mammalian codon-optimized
   5207..5225    -  promoter       T3 promoter: promoter for bacteriophage T3 RNA polymerase
   5254..5275    -  protein_bind   attB2 (fragment): mutant version of attB; recombination site for the Gateway® BP reaction BP Clonase™
   5287..5307    +  CDS            lacZα (fragment): LacZα fragment of β-galactosidase; lacZ fragment
   5323..5457    -  polyA_signal   SV40 poly(A) signal: SV40 polyadenylation signal
   5480..5563    -  CDS            large T antigen (fragment): large T antigen from SV40 (simian virus 40)
   5642..5709    -  misc_RNA       tracrRNA (fragment): trans-activating CRISPR RNA for the Streptococcus pyogenes CRISPR/Cas9 system
   6196..6263    -  misc_RNA       tracrRNA (fragment): trans-activating CRISPR RNA for the Streptococcus pyogenes CRISPR/Cas9 system
   6727..6747    -  protein_bind   attB3: mutant version of attB; core recombination site for the Gateway® BP reaction BP Clonase™
   6751..6771    +  CDS            lacZα (fragment): LacZα fragment of β-galactosidase; lacZ fragment
   6787..6921    -  polyA_signal   SV40 poly(A) signal: SV40 polyadenylation signal
   6944..7027    -  CDS            large T antigen (fragment): large T antigen from SV40 (simian virus 40)
   7593..7633    -  misc_feature   MCS (fragment): pBluescript multiple cloning site
   7646..7664    -  promoter       T3 promoter: promoter for bacteriophage T3 RNA polymerase
   7709..7725    -  protein_bind   lac operator: The lac repressor binds to the lac operator to inhibit transcription in E. coli. This inhibition can be relieved by adding lactose or isopropyl-β-D-thiogalactopyranoside (IPTG). lac repressor encoded by lacI
   7733..7763    -  promoter       lac promoter: promoter for the E. coli lac operon
   7778..7799    -  protein_bind   CAP binding site: CAP binding activates transcription in the presence of cAMP. E. coli catabolite activator protein
   7812..7904    -  CDS            lacI (fragment): lac repressor; lacI; The lac repressor binds to the lac operator to inhibit transcription in E. coli. This inhibition can be relieved by adding lactose or isopropyl-β-D-thiogalactopyranoside (IPTG).
   8087..8675    -  rep_origin     ori: high-copy-number ColE1/pMB1/pBR322/pUC origin of replication
   8846..9706    -  CDS            AmpR: β-lactamase; bla; confers resistance to ampicillin, carbenicillin, and related antibiotics
   9707..9811    -  promoter       AmpR promoter: bla
>Addgene plasmid #168253 | Tol2-LyzC-Utrophin-GFP-U6ac-ctrl guides | addgene full sequence | sequence record 356945 | Addgene NGS Result
CCACCTAAATTGTAAGCGTTAATATTTTGTTAAAATTCGCGTTAAATTTTTGTTAAATCAGCTCATTTTT
TAACCAATAGGCCGAAATCGGCAAAATCCCTTATAAATCAAAAGAATAGACCGAGATAGGGT
[37 nt withheld, positions 133-169]
AAAGAACGTGGACTCCAACGTCAAAGG
[32 nt withheld, positions 197-228]
GCTGGCTAAGAACTCATCAGCCTCCCCGGTCCATCTACCCACGTACCAATGCACCAATTGGCCACAATGA
CGGCTACTACATGGTGCCATTCCTTCCTCTTTATAGGAATGGAGACTACCTCCTGTCCAACAATGCTCTT
GGATACGAGTACGCCTACCTGTTGGACCCAGGTCATTGCACAACACCAGAAATGCCCTCTGATCTGCAAA
AGACGTGAATATCTGTTCAGACACCCATATCCACTCTGTTCCACACAGGTCAGAGGTTTGTCCAGGAGTT
CTTGACAGAGGTGTAAAAAGTACTCAAAAATTTTACTCAAGTGAAAGTACAAGTACTTAGGGAAAATTTT
ACTCAATTAAAAGTAAAAGTATCTGGCTAGAATCTTACTTGAGTAAAAGTAAAAAAGTACTCCATTAAAA
TTGTACTTGAGTATTAAGGAAGTAAAAGTAAAAGCAAGAAAGAAAACTAGAGATTCTTGTTTAAGCTTTT
AATCTCAAAAAACATTAAATGAAATGCATACAAGGTTTTATCCTGCTTTAGAACTGTTTGTATTTAATTA
TCAAACTATAAGACAGACAATCTAATGCCAGTACACGCTACTCAAAGTTGTAAAACCTCAGATTTAACTT
CAGTAGAAGCTGATTCTCAAAATTGTTAGTGTCAAGCCTAGCTCTTTTGGGGCTGAAAAGCAATCCTGCA
GTGCTGAAAAGCCTCTCACAGGCAGCCGATGCGGGAAGAGGTGTATTAGTCTTGATAGAGAGGCTGCAAA
TAGCAGGAAACGTGAGCAGAGACTCCCTGGTGTCTGAAACACAGGCCAGATGGGCCCTCGAGCAGGAAAC
AGCTATGACCATGATTACGCCAAGCTATCAACTTTGTATAGAAAAGTTGGCTCCGAATTCGCCCTTAAAA
CTCGAGAGTTTGACTTGGGTTGATTATAGCAAATAGTGGAACACAAACAGATTTTGAAATATTCTTGCAA
ATTTATTTATTAAATCCATTCAAATATTGTCATTTTTTGTACTGTGTAATTTATATTGATTTGCTCATAC
AATATTTACATTTCGCTTAAACAATACACTATTATTTATATTTAAAAATAGCTATATATAAATCAAATGT
ATAGCTCTTTTTTACACAATTAATCAAAGCTAAAATATTTGTCACACAAATACAGTAAGCCACTTCACAA
TGATATCTTCAAAATCTGTGCTTGACTGAATCATTTCATTTATTGTTTTGTAATTCACATTATACCTTAC
GTTCTCCAGGCACAGTTTGAATTGTTGATAAATGAAGATAATACATCTGATTTAATTAGTCTCCTTTGTT
TATAATAACTTTAATCTAATTTGATAGTAATAATTCCAGCAATACATCCATTACAATAAAAATCGCTTTT
TTATTTTGCACATTAGTTTGCCGGTATTTGTTTAAAGTTTCACCATACTTTTAAATCATGTGCTATTTGA
AAAGGGCTGTTATGACTGGAATTAAATGTTTTTTTTTATATCAGTGTTTTAGATTGAAGTACAATATTTA
TAGGTAAAATTCACCAGCATATGCTTAAAGATAGCCATGCTCCAGGTCCTTGTGTCCTTCTAAGGTCTGT
TTGTGGTTTAAGCTGTTTGTTGACACACGCTTGTCTTCTCCATTTTTCTGTGAAGTTATTGTCAGTTTAT
TGCACACTGGGTTGCATTAAGCTGCAGTTTTTTCACAACAGTTTTCCACATTGTAACAGTCAGTCTCCAA
ATTATTCCATCAGTCCTCAAATTTAGTCATTTGAGGCCATGAAAACACTTAAAACTACATGAAGGTAGTT
TGGCATTAGGTTTTAGACTTGTTCTTGTTTGGCATATTGCAACCTGTGTAAAAATGATTTGATTTTTATT
TTTTTTTTTTTTTTTTCAGAAAGAAACGGTCCAAAAAGAGTTATGTGAACATTTATCCATGTGTTTAATG
TTTTTTAAATTAAAAAAAAACATTTTTATTAAACCACTTGTGACTAAACCTTTTTTAGTTATTCTATTTT
GTGACGAGTCTGAATGGCCAAAGTACTCTTGAATCCAAAATCTTTATAGTAAAATGTTTAATCTTACTTG
CAGTGTTGGGTATAATTTGTAACAAAGTTGAATTCCATATCTGCTGAGTGAAAAAGTAAAGTAAGAGATT
GCTGTAAATATTTAGGTTATTTATTTATTAATACAATATAGAAAGTAACAAAACACAATGTAAAAAATCA
ATAAAGAAAGTAAATATTAAAAGTAATGATAAACTAATGATGTAAACAATATTAGCAACAAAGTTTGTAC
AATTCAGGGAGGGTAAAGAATTTCACCTAATAGTCAAACTCTGTATTAAATAATATAAAATCTTTGTTCT
TAGTCTGAAGAGGAGACTGTGAGAGAAAGCTTACTGGTTGTTAAATTAGAAAATTTGTAACTTGCAGATT
AAAATGATTTAAATAATTTTATAAAGGCCATGTTTGAAACAAATGTAAAAACATAATAAATGTTAAGAAT
TTCAGATATTGAGATTTTACAATTTAAAAAAAGCAATAAAGTAATAGCAGAGACCTACACTCTTAAAGTA
AATTACCCAACTCTGCTTACTAGTAACTTTTGGAATAGTTACTAGTATCCATTGAACAAATACTAGAATC
TAATTAAATTGTGTGAGTGTCCAATGAAAAGATTCTTGTATTTAAAACAGTACCAGTATCTATATATGTA
CAAAATTTAGTGCTAGCAAAATGCAAATAAATACTACTGCATATAATGGATTGCATTGTAAATCGACTCG
CCATAATACATTTATTTCCTATTTTTACTTTTAACAAAAAATAAGTTCACTGAGTATTTCATGTCATTAA
ATCGCATTAAACCTCTTGCATGCTTTATGTACACTAGTGCAGTTCGCTAAATGACCACCGGTGTCACTAA
TAACACGATCGTTTCTGAATTCTGCATTAAACGCCATTTATACGTTGCTCTTATTAGTAAACAATTTCTC
CATCATGAGCTCGACCAGTATTGCATATTTCATCCTCTTAAATCCAGAGTTGTTTCTTTTAATCACTTTC
TCTTCATGATAAAAGCAGTTTTTGGTTTTCAGAAGTTTACAACAAACCCAGTCAGTTATTGCCTCAGCAA
ACACTGGAGCAACTGCACACTTGTGAAAAGCTTCTTGCGAAACACAAACCTTTCTCTGGACTTATAAATA
AAGGCATTCAGCAGCTCCACCATACACCTCCACTGGTCTTGATAAAGGGATCCTTTAAGGGCGAATTCGA
CCCAAGTTTGTACAAAAAAGCAGGCTTGTAAAACGACGGCCAGTGAGCGCGCGTAATACGACTCACTATA
GGGCGAATTGGGTACCGGGCCCCCCCTCGAGGCCACCATGGCCAAGTATGGAGAACATGAAGCCAGTCCT
GACAATGGGCAGAACGAATTCAGTGATATCATTAAGTCCAGATCTGATGAACACAATGACGTACAGAAGA
AAACCTTTACCAAATGGATAAATGCTCGATTTTCAAAGAGTGGGAAACCACCCATCAATGATATGTTCAC
AGACCTCAAAGATGGAAGGAAGCTATTGGATCTTCTAGAAGGCCTCACAGGAACATCACTGCCAAAGGAA
CGTGGTTCCACAAGGGTACATGCCTTAAATAACGTCAACAGAGTGCTGCAGGTTTTACATCAGAACAATG
TGGAATTAGTGAATATAGGGGGAACCGACATTGTGGATGGAAATCACAAACTGACTTTGGGGTTACTTTG
GAGCATCATTTTGCACTGGCAGGTGAAAGATGTCATGAAGGATGTCATGTCGGACCTGCAGCAGACGAAC
AGTGAGAAGATCCTGCTCAGCTGGGTGCGTCAGACCACCAGGCCCTACAGCCAAGTCAACGTCCTCAACT
TCACCACCAGCTGGACAGATGGACTCGCCTTTAATGCTGTCCTCCACCGACATAAACCTGATCTCTTCAG
CTGGGATAAAGTTGTCAAAATGTCACCAATTGAGAGACTTGAACATGCCTTCAGCAAGGCTCAAACTTAT
TTGGGAATTGAAAAGCTGTTAGATCCTGAAGATGTTGCCGTTCGGCTTCCTGACAAGAAATCCATAATTA
TGTATTTAACATCTTTGTTTGAGGTGCTACCTCAGCAAGTCACCATAGACCGAATTCTGCAGTCGACGGT
ACCGCGGGCCCGTCCACCGGTCGCCACCATGGTGAGCAAGGGCGAGGAGCTGTTCACCGGGGTGGTGCCC
ATCCTGGTCGAGCTGGACGGCGACGTAAACGGCCACAAGTTCAGCGTGTCCGGCGAGGGCGAGGGCGATG
CCACCTACGGCAAGCTGACCCTGAAGTTCATCTGCACCACCGGCAAGCTGCCCGTGCCCTGGCCCACCCT
CGTGACCACCCTGACCTACGGCGTGCAGTGCTTCAGCCGCTACCCCGACCACATGAAGCAGCACGACTTC
TTCAAGTCCGCCATGCCCGAAGGCTACGTCCAGGAGCGCACCATCTTCTTCAAGGACGACGGCAACTACA
AGACCCGCGCCGAGGTGAAGTTCGAGGGCGACACCCTGGTGAACCGCATCGAGCTGAAGGGCATCGACTT
CAAGGAGGACGGCAACATCCTGGGGCACAAGCTGGAGTACAACTACAACAGCCACAACGTCTATATCATG
GCCGACAAGCAGAAGAACGGCATCAAGGTGAACTTCAAGATCCGCCACAACATCGAGGACGGCAGCGTGC
AGCTCGCCGACCACTACCAGCAGAACACCCCCATCGGCGACGGCCCCGTGCTGCTGCCCGACAACCACTA
CCTGAGCACCCAGTCCGCCCTGAGCAAAGACCCCAACGAGAAGCGCGATCACATGGTCCTGCTGGAGTTC
GTGACCGCCGCCGGGATCACTCTCGGCATGGACGAGCTGTACAAGTAAGCGGCCGCGGTGGAGCTCCAGC
TTTTGTTCCCTTTAGTGAGGGTTAATTGCGCGCTTGGCGTAATCATGGTCATAGCACCCAGCTTTCTTGT
ACAAAGTTGAGATCTATAATTCACTGGCCGTCGTTTTACGGTACCATCGATGATGATCCAGACATGATAA
GATACATTGATGAGTTTGGACAAACCACAACTAGAATGCAGTGAAAAAAATGCTTTATTTGTGAAATTTG
TGATGCTATTGCTTTATTTGTAACCATTATAAGCTGCAATAAACAAGTTAACAACAACAATTGCATTCAT
TTTATGTTTCAGGTTCAGGGGGAGGTGTGGGAGGTTTTTTAAAGCAAGTAAAACCTCTACAAATGTGGTA
TGGCTGATTATGATCCTCTAGATCCCTTGGGTAGCAGCGAAGTCGAGGCATTTCTGTCCTGGCTGGTCTA
GAGGTCTCTCAGGTTTAAAAAAAGCACCGACTCGGTGCCACTTTTTCAAGTTGATAACGGACTAGCCTTA
TTTAAACTTGCTATGCTGTTTCCAGCATAGCTCTTAAACAGAGACGGTCGACAGTCTGCAGTGTCGTCTC
TCGAACTAGGAGCCTGGAGAACTGCTATATAAACCCGGGACTTCTGGGTATGTTTCTGCCATGTGGTAAG
TGGATAAACCTACTTATTCAACTCATTTACCTCAAACATGACAGTAAACCTCTTCGGGGCAAACCTGCAA
ACGCTTAAAACCTTCAAAGTTTGAAACCAGCAGTTTTGTAGAGGTTTACCGTAGTATTTTTGAACTGTAA
AGCATATGCAGAGGAAGCTGGTTTTAGGCTTGTGTGATTGGATGAGTTCTTCTGTGACGTAACTGATCTT
TTGTCCTCGTGTCCTTCGCCTTCCCCCACAGGCATGCGCGGACCTTCCCCCGCCGCAGACCAGAGGACAA
CATGCTCAGACGCCAGCAAACGGCCCATCGAAACATTCACAGACTCTCGGATTGGAGAGACCGGGCCCGA
GGTCTCTGACTAAAAAAGCACCGACTCGGTGCCACTTTTTCAAGTTGATAACGGACTAGCCTTATTTAAA
CTTGCTATGCTGTTTCCAGCATAGCTCTTAAACAGAGACGGTCGACAGTCTGCAGTGTCGTCTCTCGAAC
CAAGAGCTGGAGGGAGAGCTATATATACCAGGGACTTCTGGGTATGTTTTTGGGAGGTGGTGAGTGACTA
AACCACTTATTCAGCTCCCTTAGATCAAGTCTGACCCTATATCATGGTGACATAAACCTGCAAACTGATA
AAACCTGAAGGATCTCAAATCCAGAGTTTGTGTGAGGGATTACCGTGGTAATTTTCAAACTGTAAAGCAT
ATGCAAAATTATCTGGTCTTGGCTTGAGTGATTGGGTGTCTCGGTGTGATGCAGGGACGTTTTCAGTGAC
GTGTCCTTCTCCCTCCCCCACAGGCATGCGCAGAACATTTCCCCCCTCCTTGAAGACCAGAACAAAAGAC
GCCGAGAGCAGGAAACTCGTCTTACTGAATGACCGAGGCTGGAGAAATCGACCCTAGGCAACTTTATTAT
ACATAGTTGATAATTCACTGGCCGTCGTTTTACGGTACCATCGATGATGATCCAGACATGATAAGATACA
TTGATGAGTTTGGACAAACCACAACTAGAATGCAGTGAAAAAAATGCTTTATTTGTGAAATTTGTGATGC
TATTGCTTTATTTGTAACCATTATAAGCTGCAATAAACAAGTTAACAACAACAATTGCATTCATTTTATG
TTTCAGGTTCAGGGGGAGGTGTGGGAGGTTTTTTAAAGCAAGTAAAACCTCTACAAATGTGGTATGGCTG
ATTATGATCCTCTAGATCAGATCTGCGAAGATACGGCCACGGGTGCTCTTGATCCTGTGGCTGATTTTGG
ACTGTGCTGCTCGCAGCTGCTGATGAATCACATACTTCCTCCATTTTCTTCCACTGATTGACTGTTATAA
TTTCCCTAATTTCCAGGTCAAGGTGCTGTGCATTGTGGTAATAGATGTGACATGACGTCACTTCCAAAGG
ACCAATGAACATGTCTGACCAATTTCATATAATGTGAAAACGATTTTCATAGGCAGAATAAATAACATTT
AAATTAAACTGGGCATCAGCGCAATTCAATTGGTTTGGTAATAGCAAGGGAAAATAGAATGAAGTGATCT
CCAAAAAATAAGTACTTTTTGACTGTAAATAAAATTGTAAGGAGTAAAAAGTACTTTTTTTTCTAAAAAA
ATGTAATTAAGTAAAAGTAAAAGTATTGATTTTTAATTGTACTCAAGTAAAGTAAAAATCCCCAAAAATA
ATACTTAAGTACAGTAATCAAGTAAAATTACTCAAGTACTTTACACCTCTGGTTCTTGACCCCCTACCTT
CAGCAAGCCCAGCAGATCCACTAGTTCTAGAGCGGCCGCCACCGCGGTGGAGCTCCAGCTTTTGTTCCCT
TTAGTGAGGGTTAATTGCGCGCTTGGCGTAATCATGGTCATAGCTGTTTCCTGTGTGAAATTGTTATCCG
CTCACAATTCCACACAACATACGAGCCGGAAGCATAAAGTGTAAAGCCTGGGGTGCCTAATGAGTGAGCT
AACTCACATTAATTGCGTTGCGCTCACTGCCCGCTTTCCAGTCGGGAAACCTGTCGTGCCAGCTGCATTA
ATGAATCGGCCAACGCGCGGGGAGAGGCGGTTTGCGTATTGGGCGCTCTTCCGCTTCCTCGCTCACTGAC
TCGCTGCGCTCGGTCGTTCGGCTGCGGCGAGCGGTATCAGCTCACTCAAAGGCGGTAATACGGTTATCCA
CAGAATCAGGGGATAACGCAGGAAAGAACATGTGAGCAAAAGGCCAGCAAAAGGCCAGGAACCGTAAAAA
GGCCGCGTTGCTGGCGTTTTTCCATAGGCTCCGCCCCCCTGACGAGCATCACAAAAATCGACGCTCAAGT
CAGAGGTGGCGAAACCCGACAGGACTATAAAGATACCAGGCGTTTCCCCCTGGAAGCTCCCTCGTGCGCT
CTCCTGTTCCGACCCTGCCGCTTACCGGATACCTGTCCGCCTTTCTCCCTTCGGGAAGCGTGGCGCTTTC
TCATAGCTCACGCTGTAGGTATCTCAGTTCGGTGTAGGTCGTTCGCTCCAAGCTGGGCTGTGTGCACGAA
CCCCCCGTTCAGCCCGACCGCTGCGCCTTATCCGGTAACTATCGTCTTGAGTCCAACCCGGTAAGACACG
ACTTATCGCCACTGGCAGCAGCCACTGGTAACAGGATTAGCAGAGCGAGGTATGTAGGCGGTGCTACAGA
GTTCTTGAAGTGGTGGCCTAACTACGGCTACACTAGAAGAACAGTATTTGGTATCTGCGCTCTGCTGAAG
CCAGTTACCTTCGGAAAAAGAGTTGGTAGCTCTTGATCCGGCAAACAAACCACCGCTGGTAGCGGTGGTT
TTTTTGTTTGCAAGCAGCAGATTACGCGCAGAAAAAAAGGATCTCAAGAAGATCCTTTGATCTTTTCTAC
GGGGTCTGACGCTCAGTGGAACGAAAACTCACGTTAAGGCATTTTGGTCATGAGATTATCAAAAAGGATC
TTCACCTAGATCCTTTTAAATTAAAAATGAAGTTTTAAATCAATCTAAAGTATATATGAGTAAACTTGGT
CTGACAGTTACCAATGCTTAATCAGTGAGGCACCTATCTCAGCGATCTGTCTATTTCGTTCATCCATAGT
TGCCTGACTCCCCGTCGTGTAGATAACTACGATACGGGAGGGCTTACCATCTGGCCCCAGTGCTGCAATG
ATACCGCGAGACCCACGCTCACCGGCTCCAGATTTATCAGCAATAAACCAGCCAGCCGGAAGGGCCGAGC
GCAGAAGTGGTCCTGCAACTTTATCCGCCTCCATCCAGTCTATTAATTGTTGCCGGGAAGCTAGAGTAAG
TAGTTCGCCAGTTAATAGTTTGCGCAACGTTGTTGCCATTGCTACAGGCATCGTGGTGTCACGCTCGTCG
TTTGGTATGGCTTCATTCAGCTCCGGTTCCCAACGATCAAGGCGAGTTACATGATCCCCCATGTTGTGCA
AAAAAGCGGTTAGCTCCTTCGGTCCTCCGATCGTTGTCAGAAGTAAGTTGGCCGCAGTGTTATCACTCAT
GGTTATGGCAGCACTGCATAATTCTCTTACTGTCATGCCATCCGTAAGATGCTTTTCTGTGACTGGTGAG
TACTCAACCAAGTCATTCTGAGAATAGTGTATGCGGCGACCGAGTTGCTCTTGCCCGGCGTCAATACGGG
ATAATACCGCGCCACATAGCAGAACTTTAAAAGTGCTCATCATTGGAAAACGTTCTTCGGGGCGAAAACT
CTCAAGGATCTTACCGCTGTTGAGATCCAGTTCGATGTAACCCACTCGTGCACCCAACTGATCTTCAGCA
TCTTTTACTTTCACCAGCGTTTCTGGGTGAGCAAAAACAGGAAGGCAAAATGCCGCAAAAAAGGGAATAA
GGGCGACACGGAAATGTTGAATACTCATACTCTTCCTTTTTCAATATTATTGAAGCATTTATCAGGGTTA
TTGTCTCATGAGCGGATACATATTTGAATGTATTTAGAAAAATAAACAAATAGGGGTTCCGCGCACATTT
CCCCGAAAAGTG
